>Addgene plasmid #103851 | pC0040-LwaCas13a crRNA backbone | addgene full sequence | sequence record 199180 | Addgene NGS Result
AGGCCAGGAACCGTAAAAAGGCCGCGTTGCTGGCGTTTTTCCATAGGCTCCGCCCCCCTGACGAGCATCA
CAAAAATCGACGCTCAAGTCAGAGGTGGCGAAACCCGACAGGACTATAAAGATACCAGGCGTTTCCCCCT
GGAAGCTCCCTCGTGCGCTCTCCTGTTCCGACCCTGCCGCTTACCGGATACCTGTCCGCCTTTCTCCCTT
CGGGAAGCGTGGCGCTTTCTCATAGCTCACGCTGTAGGTATCTCAGTTCGGTGTAGGTCGTTCGCTCCAA
GCTGGGCTGTGTGCACGAACCCCCCGTTCAGCCCGACCGCTGCGCCTTATCCGGTAACTATCGTCTTGAG
TCCAACCCGGTAAGACACGACTTATCGCCACTGGCAGCAGCCACTGGTAACAGGATTAGCAGAGCGAGGT
ATGTAGGCGGTGCTACAGAGTTCTTGAAGTGGTGGCCTAACTACGGCTACACTAGAAGAACAGTATTTGG
TATCTGCGCTCTGCTGAAGCCAGTTACCTTCGGAAAAAGAGTTGGTAGCTCTTGATCCGGCAAACAAACC
ACCGCTGGTAGCGGTGGTTTTTTTGTTTGCAAGCAGCAGATTACGCGCAGAAAAAAAGGATCTCAAGAAG
ATCCTTTGATCTTTTCTACGGGGTCTGACGCTCAGTGGAACGAAAACTCACGTTAAGGGATTTTGGTCAT
GAGATTATCAAAAAGGATCTTCACCTAGATCCTTTTAAATTAAAAATGAAGTTTTAAATCAATCTAAAGT
ATATATGAGTAAACTTGGTCTGACAGTTACCAATGCTTAATCAGTGAGGCACCTATCTCAGCGATCTGTC
TATTTCGTTCATCCATAGTTGCCTGACTCCCCGTCGTGTAGATAACTACGATACGGGAGGGCTTACCATC
TGGCCCCAGTGCTGCAATGATACCGCGAGACCCACGCTCACCGGCTCCAGATTTATCAGCAATAAACCAG
CCAGCCGGAAGGGCCGAGCGCAGAAGTGGTCCTGCAACTTTATCCGCCTCCATCCAGTCTATTAATTGTT
GCCGGGAAGCTAGAGTAAGTAGTTCGCCAGTTAATAGTTTGCGCAACGTTGTTGCCATTGCTACAGGCAT
CGTGGTGTCACGCTCGTCGTTTGGTATGGCTTCATTCAGCTCCGGTTCCCAACGATCAAGGCGAGTTACA
TGATCCCCCATGTTGTGCAAAAAAGCGGTTAGCTCCTTCGGTCCTCCGATCGTTGTCAGAAGTAAGTTGG
CCGCAGTGTTATCACTCATGGTTATGGCAGCACTGCATAATTCTCTTACTGTCATGCCATCCGTAAGATG
CTTTTCTGTGACTGGTGAGTACTCAACCAAGTCATTCTGAGAATAGTGTATGCGGCGACCGAGTTGCTCT
TGCCCGGCGTCAATACGGGATAATACCGCGCCACATAGCAGAACTTTAAAAGTGCTCATCATTGGAAAAC
GTTCTTCGGGGCGAAAACTCTCAAGGATCTTACCGCTGTTGAGATCCAGTTCGATGTAACCCACTCGTGC
ACCCAACTGATCTTCAGCATCTTTTACTTTCACCAGCGTTTCTGGGTGAGCAAAAACAGGAAGGCAAAAT
GCCGCAAAAAAGGGAATAAGGGCGACACGGAAATGTTGAATACTCATACTCTTCCTTTTTCAATATTATT
GAAGCATTTATCAGGGTTATTGTCTCATGAGCGGATACATATTTGAATGTATTTAGAAAAATAAACAAAT
AGGGGTTCCGCGCACATTTCCCCGAAAAGTGCCACCTGACGTCTAAGAAACCATTATTATCATGACATTA
ACCTATAAAAATAGGCGTATCACGAGGCCCTTTCGTCTCGCGCGTTTCGGTGATGACGGTGAAAACCTCT
GACACATGCAGCTCCCGGAGACGGTCACAGCTTGTCTGTAAGCGGATGCCGGGAGCAGACAAGCCCGTCA
GGGCGCGTCAGCGGGTGTTGGCGGGTGTCGGGGCTGGCTTAACTATGCGGCATCAGAGCAGATTGTACTG
AGAGTGCACCATATGCGGTGTGAAATACCGCACAGATGCGTAAGGAGAAAATACCGCATCAGGCGCCATT
CGCCATTCAGGCTGCGCAACTGTTGGGAAGGGCGATCGGTGCGGGCCTCTTCGCTATTACGCCAGCTGGC
GAAAGGGGGATGTGCTGCAAGGCGATTAAGTTGGGTAACGCCAGGGTTTTCCCAGTCACGACGTTGTAAA
ACGACGGCCAGTGAATTCGAGCTCGGTACCAAAAAATTGTCTTCGTCCCAGGAAGACATGTTTTAGTCCC
CTTCGTTTTTGGGGTAGTCTAAATCGGTGTTTCGTCCTTTCCACAAGATATATAAAGCCAAGAAATCGAA
ATACTTTCAAGTTACGGTAAGCATATGATAGTCCATTTTAAAACATAATTTTAAAACTGCAAACTACCCA
AGAAATTATTACTTTCTACGTCACGTATTTTGTACTAATATCTTTGTGTTTACAGTCAAATTAATTCCAA
TTATCTCTCTAACAGCCTTGTATCGTATATGCAAATATGAAGGAATCATGGGAAATAGGCCCTCTGGCGT
AATCATGGTCATAGCTGTTTCCTGTGTGAAATTGTTATCCGCTCACAATTCCACACAACATACGAGCCGG
AAGCATAAAGTGTAAAGCCTGGGGTGCCTAATGAGTGAGCTAACTCACATTAATTGCGTTGCGCTCACTG
CCCGCTTTCCAGTCGGGAAACCTGTCGTGCCAGCTGCATTAATGAATCGGCCAACGCGCGGGGAGAGGCG
GTTTGCGTATTGGGCGCTCTTCCGCTTCCTCGCTCACTGACTCGCTGCGCTCGGTCGTTCGGCTGCGGCG
AGCGGTATCAGCTCACTCAAAGGCGGTAATACGGTTATCCACAGAATCAGGGGATAACGCAGGAAAGAAC
ATGTGAGCAAAAGGCCAGCAAA
Features (pLannotate 1.2.2; 12 found; start..end, strand, type, name):
     38..626     -  rep_origin     ori: high-copy-number ColE1/pMB1/pBR322/pUC origin of replication
    797..1657    -  CDS            AmpR: β-lactamase; bla; confers resistance to ampicillin, carbenicillin, and related antibiotics
   1658..1762    -  promoter       AmpR promoter: bla
   1857..1892    +  CDS            rop (fragment): Rop protein, which maintains plasmids at low copy number; rop
   1994..2093    +  misc_feature   bom (fragment): basis of mobility region from pBR322
   2099..2256    -  CDS            lacZα (fragment): LacZα fragment of β-galactosidase; lacZ fragment
   2344..2584    -  promoter       U6 promoter: RNA polymerase III promoter for human U6 snRNA
   2622..2638    -  protein_bind   lac operator: The lac repressor binds to the lac operator to inhibit transcription in E. coli. This inhibition can be relieved by adding lactose or isopropyl-β-D-thiogalactopyranoside (IPTG). lac repressor encoded by lacI
   2646..2676    -  promoter       lac promoter: promoter for the E. coli lac operon
   2691..2712    -  protein_bind   CAP binding site: CAP binding activates transcription in the presence of cAMP. E. coli catabolite activator protein
   2725..2817    -  CDS            lacI (fragment): lac repressor; lacI; The lac repressor binds to the lac operator to inhibit transcription in E. coli. This inhibition can be relieved by adding lactose or isopropyl-β-D-thiogalactopyranoside (IPTG).
   2819..2952    -  rep_origin     RSF ori (fragment): Plasmids containing the RSF 1030 origin of replication can be propagated in E. coli cells that contain additional plasmids with compatible origins.
