[The description below was written by a language model from this plasmid's Addgene catalogue record and pLannotate feature annotations shown in this document.]
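Description:
pC0040-LwaCas13a crRNA backbone is a small (about 3 kb) pUC19-derived cloning vector for building and expressing guide RNAs compatible with the RNA-targeting CRISPR effector LwaCas13a in mammalian cells. It is propagated in E. coli as a high-copy plasmid through the ColE1/pUC-type origin and is selected with ampicillin via the β-lactamase gene and its native promoter. The remaining annotated bacterial elements (lac promoter, lac operator, CAP binding site, and fragments of lacZα, lacI, rop, bom and an RSF-type origin) are remnants of the pUC19 backbone or short partial matches, and have no stated role in the construct's function.

The payload is a roughly 300 bp cassette, inserted by Gibson assembly into the interrupted lacZα region. It consists of the human U6 RNA polymerase III promoter, the LwaCas13a direct repeat, a pair of BbsI (BpiI) sites, and a poly-T stretch that serves as the Pol III terminator. Only the U6 promoter of this cassette is picked up in the automated feature table; the direct repeat, cloning sites and terminator are described in the catalogue record but not annotated. Because BbsI is a type IIS enzyme, digestion removes the placeholder between the two sites and leaves defined overhangs, so annealed spacer oligonucleotides can be ligated directionally just downstream of the repeat. The resulting transcript carries the direct repeat at its 5' end followed by the user-chosen spacer, the crRNA architecture LwaCas13a recognises.

The plasmid encodes no Cas13 protein and no mammalian selection marker or reporter, so it would be co-delivered with a separate LwaCas13a expression construct. It was deposited in connection with work on Cas13-based RNA targeting and editing.
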