Addgene plasmid #103851: pC0040-LwaCas13a crRNA backbone
Purpose: Backbone for cloning guides that are compatible with LwaCas13a. Contains a 5' direct repeat. Clone using BbsI (BpiI). F overhang AAAC. R overhang AAAA
Depositing lab: Feng Zhang. Depositing organization: Broad Institute. Publication: RNA editing with CRISPR-Cas13. Cox DBT, Gootenberg JS, Abudayyeh OO, Franklin B, Kellner MJ, Joung J, Zhang F. Science. 2017 Oct 25. pii: eaaq0180. doi: 10.1126/science.aaq0180. PubMed 29070703.
Backbone
  Vector backbone: pUC19
  Backbone size w/o insert (bp): 2686
  Total vector size (bp): 2962
  Vector type: Mammalian Expression, CRISPR
Growth in bacteria
  Bacterial resistance: Ampicillin, 100 μg/mL
  Growth temperature: 37°C
  Growth strain: DH5alpha
  Copy number: High Copy
Gene/Insert
  Gene/Insert name: U6-LwaCas13aDR-BbsI-BbsI-polyT
  Insert size (bp): 314
  Promoter: U6
  Cloning method: Gibson Cloning
  Sequencing primers: 5′ GAGGGCCTATTTCCCATGATTCC
Terms and licenses: Academic/Nonprofit Terms; Industry Terms: Not Available to Industry
Depositor comments: Benchling link: https://benchling.com/s/seq-0SqKieU2CWyd3RRawuKp
How to cite: pC0040-LwaCas13a crRNA backbone was a gift from Feng Zhang (Addgene plasmid # 103851 ; http://n2t.net/addgene:103851 ; RRID:Addgene_103851)
